>Addgene plasmid #34547 | KHBD00444 | depositor partial sequence | sequence record 41114 | KHBD00444 sequence 780 bps
ATGGATACGACACCAATCTTCCAGTCCAGCTTCTCCATCCGATCGCTGCTCTCCGTGGACAAAAAGGAGG
AGTCCCCCATTTCGAAGCACAACTCAGGAAGCAGCTTCAGCTCATGCCCGAGCTCCAGTTCCAACTCCAG
CTCGGATTCGATGGCTGCAAAGAGCAATGCAAAGCCGGCTTTCACCTACAGCGCCCTCATAGTGATGGCC
ATCTGGAGCAGCTCCGAGAAGCGTTTGACCCTAAGCGGGATCTGCAAGTGGATCGCGGACAACTTCCCGT
ACTATCGCACCCGCAAGAGCGTCTGGCAGAACTCGATCCGGCACAACCTGAGTCTCAATCCGTTCTTCGT
TCGGGTGCCGCGAGCTCTCGATGATCCTGGACGTGGCCACTACTGGGCACTCGATCCGTATGCCGAGGAT
CTGTCCATTGGCGAGACGACGGGACGCCTGCGCCGCAGCAATTGGCAGCAGAATACGGTGGCGAGACCCA
AGGTCACAGGTCATCCCTATCAGCGAATGCCATATTATGGGCACGGGCACGGTAACGGCCCATATATCAA
GGCACACAGCGCCTACTTCCCCATAATGGACCATCAACACCATGCCGCCATGGTGCAGCACTACCAGGCC
ATGATGCACAGATACCAGATGATGCCACATCCTCACCATCACCAGCATCAGCATCAGCATCAGCATCCTC
ATTCTCATTTCATTCAGCAATCAAAGCCCCTTCATATCCAGGAGCCATATCATCATACCCGCTACCATCT
TCACCAAGAG
