>Addgene plasmid #34547 | KHBD00444 | addgene partial sequence | sequence record 42362 | M13-Rev 5'-CAGGAAACAGCTATGACC-3'
TGATTTTATTTTGACTGATAGTGACCTGTTCGTTGCAACAAATTGATAAGCAATGCTTTCTTATAATGCC
AACTTTGTACAAGAAAGTTGGCAACTCTTGGTGAAGATGGTAGCGGGTATGATGATATGGCTCCTGGATA
TGAAGGGGCTTTGATTGCTGAATGAAATGAGAATGAGGATGCTGATGCTGATGCTGATGCTGGTGATGGT
GAGGATGTGGCATCATCTGGTATCTGTGCATCATGGCCTGGTAGTGCTGCACCATGGCGGCATGGTGTTG
ATGGTCCATTATGGGGAAGTAGGCGCTGTGTGCCTTGATATATGGGCCGTTACCGTGCCCGTGCCCATAA
TATGGCATTCGCTGATAGGGATGACCTGTGACCTTGGGTCTCGCCACCGTATTCTGCTGCCAATTGCTGC
GGCGCAGGCGTCCCGTCGTCTCGCCAATGGACAGATCCTCGGCATACGGATCGAGTGCCCAGTAGTGGCC
ACGTCCAGGATCATCGAGAGCTCGCGGCACCCGAACGAAGAACGGATTGAGACTCAGGTTGTGCCGGATC
GAGTTCTGCCAGACGCTCTTGCGGGTGCGATAGTACGGGAAGTTGTCCGCGATCCACTTGCAGATCCCGC
TTAGGGTCAAACGCTTCTCGGAGCTGCTCCAGATGGCCAT
