[The description below was written by a language model from this plasmid's Addgene catalogue record.]
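Description:
KHBD00444 is a Gateway entry-type clone built in the Invitrogen pDONR221 donor backbone, carrying the open reading frame of the Drosophila melanogaster gene CG9571 (FBgn0031086, annotated in Entrez as fd19B). The insert is recorded as 780 bp in a backbone of about 2.5 kb without insert. It was introduced by Gateway recombination, which in pDONR221 normally replaces the donor cassette with the gene of interest and leaves it flanked by attL recombination sites. The record provides no feature table, so the exact sites and junctions cannot be confirmed here. The plasmid is maintained in E. coli as a high-copy construct under kanamycin selection. M13 forward and reverse priming sites flank the insert for sequence verification.

As a donor or entry vector, the plasmid is not an expression construct, and the record lists no promoter, tag or reporter driving the insert. Its role is to serve as a shuttle source: the ORF can be moved by LR recombination into any compatible Gateway destination vector, which then supplies the promoter and any fusion partners. The depositor notes that ORFs in this collection were cloned open-ended, without a stop codon. This allows in-frame C-terminal fusions after transfer, but translation termination must be supplied by the destination vector.

The clone belongs to a collection associated with a study on automated protein–DNA interaction screening of Drosophila regulatory elements. This suggests it serves as a source of the ORF for building constructs for such interaction assays, although the record does not state which destination vectors were used.
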