Addgene plasmid #34547: KHBD00444
Depositing lab: Bart Deplancke. Depositing organization: Swiss Federal Institute of Technology (EPFL). Publication: Automated protein-DNA interaction screening of Drosophila regulatory elements. Korneel Hens, Jean-Daniel Feuz, Alina Isakova, Antonina Lagovitina, Andreas Massouras, Julien Bryois, Patrick Callaerts, Susan E. Celniker, Bart Deplancke. Nat Methods. 2011 Oct 30;8(12):1065-70. 10.1038/nmeth.1763 PubMed 22037703.
Backbone
  Vector backbone: pDONR221
  Backbone manufacturer: Invitrogen
  Backbone size w/o insert (bp): 2536
  Vector type: Gateway Donor Vector
Growth in bacteria
  Bacterial resistance: Kanamycin, 50 μg/mL
  Growth temperature: 37°C
  Growth strain: DH5alpha
  Copy number: High Copy
Gene/Insert
  Gene/Insert name: CG9571 (alt names: FBgn0031086; CG9571)
  Species: D. melanogaster (fly)
  Insert size (bp): 780
  Entrez Gene: fd19B (a.k.a. Dmel_CG9571, CG9571, Dmcg9571, Dmel\CG9571)
  Cloning method: Gateway Cloning
  Sequencing primers: 5′ M13F; 3′ M13R
Terms and licenses: Academic/Nonprofit Terms; Industry Terms: Not Available to Industry
Depositor comments: Please note that the ORFs in this collection were cloned open-ended (without a stop codon).
How to cite: KHBD00444 was a gift from Bart Deplancke (Addgene plasmid # 34547 ; http://n2t.net/addgene:34547 ; RRID:Addgene_34547)
